>Addgene plasmid #245969 | huCof C139S-mRFP | addgene full sequence | sequence record 490225 | Addgene NGS Result
GCTCATTTTTTAACCAATAGGCCGAAATCGGCAAAATCCCTTATAAATCAAAAGAATAGACCGAGATAGG
GT
[37 nt withheld, positions 73-109]
AAAGAACGTGGACTCCAACGTCAAAGG
[49 nt withheld, positions 137-185]
T
[91 nt withheld, positions 187-277]
G
[124 nt withheld, positions 279-402]
CCATTCGCCATTCAGGATCGAATTAATTCTTAATTAACATCATCAATAATATACCTTATTTTGGATTGAA
GCCAATATGATAATGAGGGGGTGGAGTTTGTGACGTGGCGCGGGGCGTGGGAACGGGGCGGGTGACGTAG
TAGTGTGGCGGAAGTGTGATGTTGCAAGTGTGGCGGAACACATGTAAGCGACGGATGTGGCAAAAGTGAC
GTTTTTGGTGTGCGCCGGTGTACACAGGAAGTGACAATTTTCGCGCGGTTTTAGGCGGATGTTGTAGTAA
ATTTGGGCGTAACCGAGTAAGATTTGGCCATTTTCGCGGGAAAACTGAATAAGAGGAAGTGAAATCTGAA
TAATTTTGTGTTACTCATAGCGCGTAATACTGTAATAGTAATCAATTACGGGGTCATTAGTTCATAGCCC
ATATATGGAGTTCCGCGTTACATAACTTACGGTAAATGGCCCGCCTGGCTGACCGCCCAACGACCCCCGC
CCATTGACGTCAATAATGACGTATGTTCCCATAGTAACGCCAATAGGGACTTTCCATTGACGTCAATGGG
TGGAGTATTTACGGTAAACTGCCCACTTGGCAGTACATCAAGTGTATCATATGCCAAGTACGCCCCCTAT
TGACGTCAATGACGGTAAATGGCCCGCCTGGCATTATGCCCAGTACATGACCTTATGGGACTTTCCTACT
TGGCAGTACATCTACGTATTAGTCATCGCTATTACCATGGTGATGCGGTTTTGGCAGTACATCAATGGGC
GTGGATAGCGGTTTGACTCACGGGGATTTCCAAGTCTCCACCCCATTGACGTCAATGGGAGTTTGTTTTG
GCACCAAAATCAACGGGACTTTCCAAAATGTCGTAACAACTCCGCCCCATTGACGCAAATGGGCGGTAGG
CGTGTACGGTGGGAGGTCTATATAAGCAGAGCTGGTTTAGTGAACCGTCAGATCCGCTAGAGATCTGGTA
CCGTCGACGCGGCCGCTCGAGCCTAAGCTTGATATCGAATTCACCACCATGGCCTCCGGTGTGGCTGTCT
CTGATGGTGTCATCAAGGTGTTCAACGACATGAAGGTGCGTAAGAGCTCAACCCCAGAGGAGGTGAAGAA
GCGCAAGAAGGCGGTGCTCTTCTGCCTGAGTGAGGACAAGAAGAACATCATCCTGGAGGAGGGCAAGGAG
ATCCTGGTGGGCGATGTGGGCCAGACTGTCGACGATCCCTACGCCACCTTTGTCAAGATGCTGCCAGATA
AGGACTGCCGCTATGCCCTCTATGATGCAACCTATGAGACCAAGGAGAGCAAGAAGGAGGATCTGGTGTT
TATCTTCTGGGCCCCCGAGTCTGCGCCCCTTAAGAGCAAAATGATTTATGCCAGCTCCAAGGACGCCATC
AAGAAGAAGCTGACAGGGATCAAGCATGAATTGCAAGCAAACAGCTACGAGGAGGTCAAGGACCGCTGCA
CCCTGGCAGAGAAGCTGGGGGGCAGTGCGGTCATCTCCCTGGAGGGCAAGCCTTTGTTATCCCGGGATCC
GATGGCCTCCTCCGAGGACGTCATCAAGGAGTTCATGCGCTTCAAGGTGCGCATGGAGGGCTCCGTGAAC
GGCCACGAGTTCGAGATCGAGGGCGAGGGCGAGGGCCGCCCCTACGAGGGCACCCAGACCGCCAAGCTGA
AGGTGACCAAGGGCGGCCCCCTGCCCTTCGCCTGGGACATCCTGTCCCCTCAGTTCCAGTACGGCTCCAA
GGCCTACGTGAAGCACCCCGCCGACATCCCCGACTACTTGAAGCTGTCCTTCCCCGAGGGCTTCAAGTGG
GAGCGCGTGATGAACTTCGAGGACGGCGGCGTGGTGACCGTGACCCAGGACTCCTCCCTGCAGGACGGCG
AGTTCATCTACAAGGTGAAGCTGCGCGGCACCAACTTCCCCTCCGACGGCCCCGTAATGCAGAAGAAGAC
CATGGGCTGGGAGGCCTCCACCGAGCGGATGTACCCCGAGGACGGCGCCCTGAAGGGCGAGATCAAGATG
AGGCTGAAGCTGAAGGACGGCGGCCACTACGACGCCGAGGTCAAGACCACCTACATGGCCAAGAAGCCCG
TGCAGCTGCCCGGCGCCTACAAGACCGACATCAAGCTGGACATCACCTCCCACAACGAGGACTACACCAT
CGTGGAACAGTACGAGCGCGCCGAGGGCCGCCACTCCACCGGCGCCTAAGAATTGGCCGCGACTCTAGAT
AACTGATCATAATCAGCCATACCACATTTGTAGAGGTTTTACTTGCTTTAAAAAACCTCCCACACCTCCC
CCTGAACCTGAAACATAAAATGAATGCAATTGTTGTTGTTAACTTGTTTATTGCAGCTTATAATGGTTAC
AAATAAAGCAATAGCATCACAAATTTCACAAATAAAGCATTTTTTTCACTGCATTCTAGTTGTGGTTTGT
CCAAACTCATCAATGTATCTTAACGCGGATCTGGGCGTGGTTAAGGGTGGGAAAGAATATATAAGGTGGG
GGTCTTATGTAGTTTTGTATCTGTTTTGCAGCAGCCGCCGCCGCCATGAGCACCAACTCGTTTGATGGAA
GCATTGTGAGCTCATATTTGACAACGCGCATGCCCCCATGGGCCGGGGTGCGTCAGAATGTGATGGGCTC
CAGCATTGATGGTCGCCCCGTCCTGCCCGCAAACTCTACTACCTTGACCTACGAGACCGTGTCTGGAACG
CCGTTGGAGACTGCAGCCTCCGCCGCCGCTTCAGCCGCTGCAGCCACCGCCCGCGGGATTGTGACTGACT
TTGCTTTCCTGAGCCCGCTTGCAAGCAGTGCAGCTTCCCGTTCATCCGCCCGCGATGACAAGTTGACGGC
TCTTTTGGCACAATTGGATTCTTTGACCCGGGAACTTAATGTCGTTTCTCAGCAGCTGTTGGATCTGCGC
CAGCAGGTTTCTGCCCTGAAGGCTTCCTCCCCTCCCAATGCGGTTTAAAACATAAATAAAAAACCAGACT
CTGTTTGGATTTGGATCAAGCAAGTGTCTTGCTGTCTTTATTTAGGGGTTTTGCGCGCGCGGTAGGCCCG
GGACCAGCGGTCTCGGTCGTTGAGGGTCCTGTGTATTTTTTCCAGGACGTGGTAAAGGTGACTCTGGATG
TTCAGATACATGGGCATAAGCCCGTCTCTGGGGTGGAGGTAGCACCACTGCAGAGCTTCATGCTGCGGGG
TGGTGTTGTAGATGATCCAGTCGTAGCAGGAGCGCTGGGCGTGGTGCCTAAAAATGTCTTTCAGTAGCAA
GCTGATTGCCAGGGGCAGGCCCTTGGTGTAAGTGTTTACAAAGCGGTTAAGCTGGGATGGGTGCATACGT
GGGGATATGAGATGCATCTTGGACTGTATTTTTAGGTTGGCTATGTTCCCAGCCATATCCCTCCGGGGAT
TCATGTTGTGCAGAACCACCAGCACAGTGTATCCGGTGCACTTGGGAAATTTGTCATGTAGCTTAGAAGG
AAATGCGTGGAAGAACTTGGAGACGCCCTTGTGACCTCCAAGATTTTCCATGCATTCGTCCATAATGATG
GCAATGGGCCCACGGGCGGCGGCCTGGGCGAAGATATTTCTGGGATCACTAACGTCATAGTTGTGTTCCA
GGATGAGATCGTCATAGGCCATTTTTACAAAGCGCGGGCGGAGGGTGCCAGACTGCGGTATAATGGTTCC
ATCCGGCCCAGGGGCGTAGTTACCCTCACAGATTTGCATTTCCCACGCTTTGAGTTCAGATGGGGGGATC
ATGTCTACCTGCGGGGCGATGAAGAAAACGGTTTCCGGGGTAGGGGAGATCAGCTGGGAAGAAAGCAGGT
TCCTGAGCAGCTGCGACTTACCGCAGCCGGTGGGCCCGTAAATCACACCTATTACCGGCTGCAACTGGTA
GTTAAGAGAGCTGCAGCTGCCGTCATCCCTGAGCAGGGGGGCCACTTCGTTAAGCATGTCCCTGACTCGC
ATGTTTTCCCTGACCAAATCCGCCAGAAGGCGCTCGCCGCCCAGCGATAGCAGTTCTTGCAAGGAAGCAA
AGTTTTTCAACGGTTTGAGACCGTCCGCCGTAGGCATGCTTTTGAGCGTTTGACCAAGCAGTTCCAGGCG
GTCCCACAGCTCGGTCACCTGCTCTACGGCATCTCGATCCAGCATATCTCCTCGTTTCGCGGGTTGGGGC
GGCTTTCGCTGTACGGCAGTAGTCGGTGCTCGTCCAGACGGGCCAGGGTCATGTCTTTCCACGGGCGCAG
GGTCCTCGTCAGCGTAGTCTGGGTCACGGTGAAGGGGTGCGCTCCGGGCTGCGCGCTGGCCAGGGTGCGC
TTGAGGCTGGTCCTGCTGGTGCTGAAGCGCTGCCGGTCTTCGCCCTGCGCGTCGGCCAGGTAGCATTTGA
CCATGGTGTCATAGTCCAGCCCCTCCGCGGCGTGGCCCTTGGCGCGCAGCTTGCCCTTGGAGGAGGCGCC
GCACGAGGGGCAGTGCAGACTTTTGAGGGCGTAGAGCTTGGGCGCGAGAAATACCGATTCCGGGGAGTAG
GCATCCGCGCCGCAGGCCCCGCAGACGGTCTCGCATTCCACGAGCCAGGTGAGCTCTGGCCGTTCGGGGT
CAAAAACCAGGTTTCCCCCATGCTTTTTGATGCGTTTCTTACCTCTGGTTTCCATGAGCCGGTGTCCACG
CTCGGTGACGAAAAGGCTGTCCGTGTCCCCGTATACAGACTTGAGAGGGAGTTTAAACGAATTCAATAGC
TTGTTGCATGGGCGGCGATATAAAATGCAAGGTGCTGCTCAAAAAATCAGGCAAAGCCTCGCGCAAAAAA
GAAAGCACATCGTAGTCATGCTCATGCAGATAAAGGCAGGTAAGCTCCGGAACCACCACAGAAAAAGACA
CCATTTTTCTCTCAAACATGTCTGCGGGTTTCTGCATAAACACAAAATAAAATAACAAAAAAACATTTAA
ACATTAGAAGCCTGTCTTACAACAGGAAAAACAACCCTTATAAGCATAAGACGGACTACGGCCATGCCGG
CGTGACCGTAAAAAAACTGGTCACCGTGATTAAAAAGCACCACCGACAGCTCCTCGGTCATGTCCGGAGT
CATAATGTAAGACTCGGTAAACACATCAGGTTGATTCACATCGGTCAGTGCTAAAAAGCGACCGAAATAG
CCCGGGGGAATACATACCCGCAGGCGTAGAGACAACATTACAGCCCCCATAGGAGGTATAACAAAATTAA
TAGGAGAGAAAAACACATAAACACCTGAAAAACCCTCCTGCCTAGGCAAAATAGCACCCTCCCGCTCCAG
AACAACATACAGCGCTTCCACAGCGGCAGCCATAACAGTCAGCCTTACCAGTAAAAAAGAAAACCTATTA
AAAAAACACCACTCGACACGGCACCAGCTCAATCAGTCACAGTGTAAAAAAGGGCCAAGTGCAGAGCGAG
TATATATAGGACTAAAAAATGACGTAACGGTTAAAGTCCACAAAAAACACCCAGAAAACCGCACGCGAAC
CTACGCCCAGAAACGAAAGCCAAAAAACCCACAACTTCCTCAAATCGTCACTTCCGTTTTCCCACGTTAC
GTCACTTCCCATTTTAAGAAAACTACAATTCCCAACACATACAAGTTACTCCGCCCTAAAACCTACGTCA
CCCGCCCCGTTCCCACGCCCCGCGCCACGTCACAAACTCCACCCCCTCATTATCATATTGGCTTCAATCC
AAAATAAGGTATATTATTGATGATGTTAATTAACATGCATGGATCGATCCATATGCGGTGTGAAATACCG
CACAGATGCGTAAGGAGAAAATACCGCATCAGGCGCTCTTCCGCTTCCTCGCTCACTGACTCGCTGCGCT
CGGTCGTTCGGCTGCGGCGAGCGGTATCAGCTCACTCAAAGGCGGTAATACGGTTATCCACAGAATCAGG
GGATAACGCAGGAAAGAACATGTGAGCAAAAGGCCAGCAAAAGGCCAGGAACCGTAAAAAGGCCGCGTTG
CTGGCGTTTTTCCATAGGCTCCGCCCCCCTGACGAGCATCACAAAAATCGACGCTCAAGTCAGAGGTGGC
GAAACCCGACAGGACTATAAAGATACCAGGCGTTTCCCCCTGGAAGCTCCCTCGTGCGCTCTCCTGTTCC
GACCCTGCCGCTTACCGGATACCTGTCCGCCTTTCTCCCTTCGGGAAGCGTGGCGCTTTCTCATAGCTCA
CGCTGTAGGTATCTCAGTTCGGTGTAGGTCGTTCGCTCCAAGCTGGGCTGTGTGCACGAACCCCCCGTTC
AGCCCGACCGCTGCGCCTTATCCGGTAACTATCGTCTTGAGTCCAACCCGGTAAGACACGACTTATCGCC
ACTGGCAGCAGCCACTGGTAACAGGATTAGCAGAGCGAGGTATGTAGGCGGTGCTACAGAGTTCTTGAAG
TGGTGGCCTAACTACGGCTACACTAGAAGGACAGTATTTGGTATCTGCGCTCTGCTGAAGCCAGTTACCT
TCGGAAAAAGAGTTGGTAGCTCTTGATCCGGCAAACAAACCACCGCTGGTAGCGGTGGTTTTTTTGTTTG
CAAGCAGCAGATTACGCGCAGAAAAAAAGGATCTCAAGAAGATCCTTTGATCTTTTCTACGGGGTCTGAC
GCTCAGTGGAACGAAAACTCACGTTAAGGGATTTTGGTCATGAGATTATCAAAAAGGATCTTCACCTAGA
TCCTTTTAAATTAAAAATGAAGTTTTAAATCAATCTAAAGTATATATGAGTAAACTTGGTCTGACAGTTA
CCAATGCTTAATCAGTGAGGCACCTATCTCAGCGATCTGTCTATTTCGTTCATCCATAGTTGCCTGACTC
CCCGTCGTGTAGATAACTACGATACGGGAGGGCTTACCATCTGGCCCCAGTGCTGCAATGATACCGCGAG
ACCCACGCTCACCGGCTCCAGATTTATCAGCAATAAACCAGCCAGCCGGAAGGGCCGAGCGCAGAAGTGG
TCCTGCAACTTTATCCGCCTCCATCCAGTCTATTAATTGTTGCCGGGAAGCTAGAGTAAGTAGTTCGCCA
GTTAATAGTTTGCGCAACGTTGTTGCCATTGCTGCAGCCATGAGATTATCAAAAAGGATCTTCACCTAGA
TCCTTTTCACGTAGAAAGCCAGTCCGCAGAAACGGTGCTGACCCCGGATGAATGTCAGCTACTGGGCTAT
CTGGACAAGGGAAAACGCAAGCGCAAAGAGAAAGCAGGTAGCTTGCAGTGGGCTTACATGGCGATAGCTA
GACTGGGCGGTTTTATGGACAGCAAGCGAACCGGAATTGCCAGCTGGGGCGCCCTCTGGTAAGGTTGGGA
AGCCCTGCAAAGTAAACTGGATGGCTTTCTTGCCGCCAAGGATCTGATGGCGCAGGGGATCAAGCTCTGA
TCAAGAGACAGGATGAGGATCGTTTCGCATGATTGAACAAGATGGATTGCACGCAGGTTCTCCGGCCGCT
TGGGTGGAGAGGCTATTCGGCTATGACTGGGCACAACAGACAATCGGCTGCTCTGATGCCGCCGTGTTCC
GGCTGTCAGCGCAGGGGCGCCCGGTTCTTTTTGTCAAGACCGACCTGTCCGGTGCCCTGAATGAACTGCA
AGACGAGGCAGCGCGGCTATCGTGGCTGGCCACGACGGGCGTTCCTTGCGCAGCTGTGCTCGACGTTGTC
ACTGAAGCGGGAAGGGACTGGCTGCTATTGGGCGAAGTGCCGGGGCAGGATCTCCTGTCATCTCACCTTG
CTCCTGCCGAGAAAGTATCCATCATGGCTGATGCAATGCGGCGGCTGCATACGCTTGATCCGGCTACCTG
CCCATTCGACCACCAAGCGAAACATCGCATCGAGCGAGCACGTACTCGGATGGAAGCCGGTCTTGTCGAT
CAGGATGATCTGGACGAAGAGCATCAGGGGCTCGCGCCAGCCGAACTGTTCGCCAGGCTCAAGGCGAGCA
TGCCCGACGGCGAGGATCTCGTCGTGACCCATGGCGATGCCTGCTTGCCGAATATCATGGTGGAAAATGG
CCGCTTTTCTGGATTCATCGACTGTGGCCGGCTGGGTGTGGCGGACCGCTATCAGGACATAGCGTTGGCT
ACCCGTGATATTGCTGAAGAGCTTGGCGGCGAATGGGCTGACCGCTTCCTCGTGCTTTACGGTATCGCCG
CTCCCGATTCGCAGCGCATCGCCTTCTATCGCCTTCTTGACGAGTTCTTCTGAATTTTGTTAAAATTTTT
GTTAAATCA
Features (pLannotate 1.2.2; 21 found; start..end, strand, type, name):
     44..402     -  rep_origin     f1 ori (sequence partly withheld): f1 bacteriophage origin of replication; arrow indicates direction of (+) strand synthesis
    440..542     +  repeat_region  ITR: inverted terminal repeat of human adenovirus serotype 5 inverted
    630..780     +  misc_signal    Ad5 Ψ: packaging signal for adenovirus serotype 5
    838..1141    +  enhancer       CMV enhancer: human cytomegalovirus immediate early enhancer
   1142..1345    +  promoter       CMV promoter: human cytomegalovirus (CMV) immediate early promoter
   1406..1424    -  misc_feature   MCS (fragment): pBluescript multiple cloning site
   1431..1928    +  CDS            CFL1: COF1_HUMAN - Also known as CFL. Experimental evidence at protein level: Swiss-Prot protein existence level 1. Binds to F-actin and exhibits pH-sensitive F-actin depolymerizing activity (PubMed:11812157). In conjunction with the subcortical maternal complex (SCMC), plays an essential role for zygotes to progress beyond the first embryonic cell divisions via regulation of actin dynamics (PubMed:15580268). Required for the centralization of the mitotic spindle and symmetric division of zygotes (By similarity). Plays a role in the regulation of cell morphology and cytoskeletal organization in epit
   1944..2621    +  CDS            mRFP1: monomeric derivative of DsRed (Campbell et al., 2002) mammalian codon-optimized
   2646..2730    +  CDS            large T antigen (fragment): large T antigen from SV40 (simian virus 40)
   2753..2874    +  polyA_signal   SV40 poly(A) signal: SV40 polyadenylation signal
   2968..3387    +  CDS            IX: CAP9_ADE05 - Experimental evidence at protein level: Swiss-Prot protein existence level 1. Structural component of the virion that acts as a cement protein on the capsid exterior and forms triskelion structures consisting of three molecules that stabilize three hexon trimers at the center of each icosahedral facet and fixes the peripentonal hexons. Dispensable for assembly. During virus entry, recruits the anterograde motor kinesin-1 to the capsid docked at the nuclear pore complex thereby subjecting the docked capsid to a pulling force. The resulting tension leads to capsid disruption, disper
   3453..4787    -  CDS            IVa2: PKG1_ADE05 - Experimental evidence at protein level: Swiss-Prot protein existence level 1. Component of the packaging machinery which encapsidates the viral DNA into preformed capsids and transcriptional activator of the viral major late promoter (MLP). Binds, along with packaging proteins 2 and 3, to the specific packaging sequence on the left end of viral genomic DNA and displays ATPase activity thereby providing the power stroke of the packaging machinery. The activity of packaging protein IVa2 is stimulated by protein 33K which acts as a terminase. May be the protein that pumps DNA into th
   5160..5321    -  CDS            E4RF2_ADE02 (fragment): Protein predicted: Swiss-Prot protein existence level 4. From Human adenovirus C serotype 2 (HAdV-2) (Human adenovirus 2).
   5372..5755    -  CDS            E4RF1_ADE02: Experimental evidence at protein level: Swiss-Prot protein existence level 1. May modulate tight-junctions functions of infected cells through interactions with PDZ proteins. E4 ORF1 has ben show for Adenovirus 9 to interact with protein involved in tight junction regulation. May play a role in mTOR activation by activating PI3- kinase, thus overriding cellular checkpoint for translation. From Human adenovirus C serotype 2 (HAdV-2) (Human adenovirus 2).
   6065..6167    -  repeat_region  ITR: inverted terminal repeat of human adenovirus serotype 5 inverted
   6191..6245    +  misc_feature   bom (fragment): basis of mobility region from pBR322
   6431..7019    -  rep_origin     ori: high-copy-number ColE1/pMB1/pBR322/pUC origin of replication
   7191..7505    -  CDS            bla(M) (fragment): β-lactamase lacking the signal sequence; bla(M); allows cytosolic expression of β-lactamase
   7550..7819    +  CDS            tnpA (fragment): TN5P_ECOLX - Also known as tnp. Experimental evidence at protein level: Swiss-Prot protein existence level 1. Mediates transposition of transposon Tn5 by a 'cut and paste' mechanism. First, the monomeric transposase binds the 19 bp inverted DNA repeats flanking the transposon. Then, dimerization of the DNA- bound transposase creates a synaptic DNA complex. After nicking of the first DNA strand, excision of the transposon proceeds through a series of intermediates. The transposase then mediates the insertion of the transposon at a new site by strand transfer. The activity of the wild- type tran
   7851..8645    +  CDS            NeoR/KanR: aminoglycoside phosphotransferase from Tn5; aph(3')-II (or nptII); confers resistance to neomycin, kanamycin, and G418 (Geneticin®)
   8655..8671    -  rep_origin     f1 ori (fragment): f1 bacteriophage origin of replication; arrow indicates direction of (+) strand synthesis
