[The description below was written by a language model from this plasmid's Addgene catalogue record and pLannotate feature annotations shown in this document.]
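Description:
huCof C139S-mRFP is a mammalian expression plasmid built on pShuttle-CMV, an adenoviral shuttle backbone. It is maintained in E. coli at high copy through a ColE1/pUC-type origin and selected with kanamycin via the Tn5-derived NeoR/KanR aminoglycoside phosphotransferase gene. An f1 origin and a remnant β-lactamase fragment are also annotated. The catalogue lists neomycin/G418 as a mammalian selectable marker. However, the feature table shows no dedicated eukaryotic promoter upstream of the resistance gene, so how well it serves for selection in mammalian cells is not clear from the record.

The payload is human cofilin 1 (CFL1) carrying a C139S substitution, which changes one of the protein's four cysteines to serine. It is fused at its C terminus to mRFP1, a monomeric red fluorescent derivative of DsRed. Expression is driven by the CMV immediate-early enhancer and promoter and terminated by an SV40 polyadenylation signal.

The cassette sits between adenovirus serotype 5 elements: a left ITR and Ψ packaging signal upstream, and downstream homology regions covering the IX and IVa2 genes, E4-region sequence and the right ITR. In shuttle vectors of this type, these arms allow recombination with an adenoviral backbone plasmid to generate recombinant, packageable adenovirus genomes, although the plasmid can also be transfected directly.

According to the record, the fusion protein incorporates into cofilactin (cofilin-actin) rods. The construct belongs to work examining how intermolecular disulfide bonds between cofilin cysteines contribute to rod formation, with relevance to actin regulation and neurodegenerative disease. The red tag allows the mutant's localisation to rods to be followed by fluorescence microscopy.
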