Addgene plasmid #245969: huCof C139S-mRFP
Purpose: Expression of cof with one of 4 cys mutated to ser. Incorporates into cofilactin rods
Depositing lab: James Bamburg. Depositing organization: Colorado State University, Fort Collins. Publication: Incorporation of cofilin into rods depends on disulfide intermolecular bonds: implications for actin regulation and neurodegenerative disease. Bernstein BW, Shaw AE, Minamide LS, Pak CW, Bamburg JR. J Neurosci. 2012 May 9;32(19):6670-81. doi: 10.1523/JNEUROSCI.6020-11.2012. PubMed 22573689.
Backbone
  Vector backbone: pShuttle CMV
  Backbone manufacturer: Gift from Bert Vogelstein in 1999
  Backbone size w/o insert (bp): 7470
  Vector type: Mammalian Expression
  Selectable markers: Neomycin (select with G418)
Growth in bacteria
  Bacterial resistance: Kanamycin, 50 μg/mL
  Growth temperature: 37°C
  Growth strain: DH5alpha
  Copy number: High Copy
Gene/Insert
  Gene/Insert name: cofilin 1 (cfl1)
  Species: H. sapiens (human)
  Mutation: C139S
  Entrez Gene: CFL1 (a.k.a. CFL, HEL-S-15, cofilin)
  Promoter: CMV
  Tag / fusion protein: mRFP (C terminal on insert)
  Cloning method: Restriction Enzyme; 5′ cloning site Unspecified (unknown if destroyed)
Terms and licenses: Academic/Nonprofit Terms; Industry Terms: Not Available to Industry
How to cite: huCof C139S-mRFP was a gift from James Bamburg (Addgene plasmid # 245969 ; http://n2t.net/addgene:245969 ; RRID:Addgene_245969)
